>Addgene plasmid #49058 | pGL410_Ins2500 | depositor full sequence | sequence record 72171 | pGL410_Ins2500 sequence 4699 bps
GGCCTAACTGGCCGGTACCTGAGCTCGGACCATTAAGTGCCTTGCTGCCTGAATTCTGCTTTCCTTCTAC
CTCTGAGAGAGAGCTGGGGACTCGGCTGAGTTAAGAACCCAGCTATCAATTGGAACTGTGAAACAGTCCA
AGGGACAAAGATACTAGGTCCCCAACTGCAACTTCCTGGGGAATGATGTGGAAAAATGCTCAGCCAAGGA
CAAAGAAAGCATCACCCACTCTGGAACAATGTCCCCTGCTGTGAACTGGTTCATCAGGCCATCAGGGCCC
CTTGTTAAGACTCTAATTACCCTAGGACTAAGTAGAGGTGTTGACGTCCAATGAGCGCTTTCTGCAGACC
TAGCACCAGGGAAGTGTTTGGAAACTGCAGCTTCAGCCCCTCTGGCCATCTGCTGACCTACCCCACCTGG
AGCCCTTAATGGGTCAAACAGCAAAGTCCAGGGGGCAGAGAGGAGGTGCTTTGGTCTATAAAGGTAGTGG
GGACCCAGTAACCACCAGCCCTAAGTGATCCAAGCTTGGCAATCCGGTACTGTTGGTAAAGCCACCATGG
AAGATGCCAAAAACATTAAGAAGGGCCCAGCGCCATTCTACCCACTCGAAGACGGGACCGCCGGCGAGCA
GCTGCACAAAGCCATGAAGCGCTACGCCCTGGTGCCCGGCACCATCGCCTTTACCGACGCACATATCGAG
GTGGACATTACCTACGCCGAGTACTTCGAGATGAGCGTTCGGCTGGCAGAAGCTATGAAGCGCTATGGGC
TGAATACAAACCATCGGATCGTGGTGTGCAGCGAGAATAGCTTGCAGTTCTTCATGCCCGTGTTGGGTGC
CCTGTTCATCGGTGTGGCTGTGGCCCCAGCTAACGACATCTACAACGAGCGCGAGCTGCTGAACAGCATG
GGCATCAGCCAGCCCACCGTCGTATTCGTGAGCAAGAAAGGGCTGCAAAAGATCCTCAACGTGCAAAAGA
AGCTACCGATCATACAAAAGATCATCATCATGGATAGCAAGACCGACTACCAGGGCTTCCAAAGCATGTA
CACCTTCGTGACTTCCCATTTGCCACCCGGCTTCAACGAGTACGACTTCGTGCCCGAGAGCTTCGACCGG
GACAAAACCATCGCCCTGATCATGAACAGTAGTGGCAGTACCGGATTGCCCAAGGGCGTAGCCCTACCGC
ACCGCACCGCTTGTGTCCGATTCAGTCATGCCCGCGACCCCATCTTCGGCAACCAGATCATCCCCGACAC
CGCTATCCTCAGCGTGGTGCCATTTCACCACGGCTTCGGCATGTTCACCACGCTGGGCTACTTGATCTGC
GGCTTTCGGGTCGTGCTCATGTACCGCTTCGAGGAGGAGCTATTCTTGCGCAGCTTGCAAGACTATAAGA
TTCAATCTGCCCTGCTGGTGCCCACACTATTTAGCTTCTTCGCTAAGAGCACTCTCATCGACAAGTACGA
CCTAAGCAACTTGCACGAGATCGCCAGCGGCGGGGCGCCGCTCAGCAAGGAGGTAGGTGAGGCCGTGGCC
AAACGCTTCCACCTACCAGGCATCCGCCAGGGCTACGGCCTGACAGAAACAACCAGCGCCATTCTGATCA
CCCCCGAAGGGGACGACAAGCCTGGCGCAGTAGGCAAGGTGGTGCCCTTCTTCGAGGCTAAGGTGGTGGA
CTTGGACACCGGTAAGACACTGGGTGTGAACCAGCGCGGCGAGCTGTGCGTCCGTGGCCCCATGATCATG
AGCGGCTACGTTAACAACCCCGAGGCTACAAACGCTCTCATCGACAAGGACGGCTGGCTGCACAGCGGCG
ACATCGCCTACTGGGACGAGGACGAGCACTTCTTCATCGTGGACCGGCTGAAGAGCCTGATCAAATACAA
GGGCTACCAGGTAGCCCCAGCCGAACTGGAGAGCATCCTGCTGCAACACCCCAACATCTTCGACGCCGGG
GTCGCCGGCCTGCCCGACGACGATGCCGGCGAGCTGCCCGCCGCAGTCGTCGTGCTGGAACACGGTAAAA
CCATGACCGAGAAGGAGATCGTGGACTATGTGGCCAGCCAGGTTACAACCGCCAAGAAGCTGCGCGGTGG
TGTTGTGTTCGTGGACGAGGTGCCTAAAGGACTGACCGGCAAGTTGGACGCCCGCAAGATCCGCGAGATT
CTCATTAAGGCCAAGAAGGGCGGCAAGATCGCCGTGTAATAATTCTAGAGTCGGGGCGGCCGGCCGCTTC
GAGCAGACATGATAAGATACATTGATGAGTTTGGACAAACCACAACTAGAATGCAGTGAAAAAAATGCTT
TATTTGTGAAATTTGTGATGCTATTGCTTTATTTGTAACCATTATAAGCTGCAATAAACAAGTTAACAAC
AACAATTGCATTCATTTTATGTTTCAGGTTCAGGGGGAGGTGTGGGAGGTTTTTTAAAGCAAGTAAAACC
TCTACAAATGTGGTAAAATCGATAAGGATCCGTCGACCGATGCCCTTGAGAGCCTTCAACCCAGTCAGCT
CCTTCCGGTGGGCGCGGGGCATGACTATCGTCGCCGCACTTATGACTGTCTTCTTTATCATGCAACTCGT
AGGACAGGTGCCGGCAGCGCTCTTCCGCTTCCTCGCTCACTGACTCGCTGCGCTCGGTCGTTCGGCTGCG
GCGAGCGGTATCAGCTCACTCAAAGGCGGTAATACGGTTATCCACAGAATCAGGGGATAACGCAGGAAAG
AACATGTGAGCAAAAGGCCAGCAAAAGGCCAGGAACCGTAAAAAGGCCGCGTTGCTGGCGTTTTTCCATA
GGCTCCGCCCCCCTGACGAGCATCACAAAAATCGACGCTCAAGTCAGAGGTGGCGAAACCCGACAGGACT
ATAAAGATACCAGGCGTTTCCCCCTGGAAGCTCCCTCGTGCGCTCTCCTGTTCCGACCCTGCCGCTTACC
GGATACCTGTCCGCCTTTCTCCCTTCGGGAAGCGTGGCGCTTTCTCATAGCTCACGCTGTAGGTATCTCA
GTTCGGTGTAGGTCGTTCGCTCCAAGCTGGGCTGTGTGCACGAACCCCCCGTTCAGCCCGACCGCTGCGC
CTTATCCGGTAACTATCGTCTTGAGTCCAACCCGGTAAGACACGACTTATCGCCACTGGCAGCAGCCACT
GGTAACAGGATTAGCAGAGCGAGGTATGTAGGCGGTGCTACAGAGTTCTTGAAGTGGTGGCCTAACTACG
GCTACACTAGAAGAACAGTATTTGGTATCTGCGCTCTGCTGAAGCCAGTTACCTTCGGAAAAAGAGTTGG
TAGCTCTTGATCCGGCAAACAAACCACCGCTGGTAGCGGTGGTTTTTTTGTTTGCAAGCAGCAGATTACG
CGCAGAAAAAAAGGATCTCAAGAAGATCCTTTGATCTTTTCTACGGGGTCTGACGCTCAGTGGAACGAAA
ACTCACGTTAAGGGATTTTGGTCATGAGATTATCAAAAAGGATCTTCACCTAGATCCTTTTAAATTAAAA
ATGAAGTTTTAAATCAATCTAAAGTATATATGAGTAAACTTGGTCTGACAGCGGCCGCAAATGCTAAACC
ACTGCAGTGGTTACCAGTGCTTGATCAGTGAGGCACCGATCTCAGCGATCTGCCTATTTCGTTCGTCCAT
AGTGGCCTGACTCCCCGTCGTGTAGATCACTACGATTCGTGAGGGCTTACCATCAGGCCCCAGCGCAGCA
ATGATGCCGCGAGAGCCGCGTTCACCGGCCCCCGATTTGTCAGCAATGAACCAGCCAGCAGGGAGGGCCG
AGCGAAGAAGTGGTCCTGCTACTTTGTCCGCCTCCATCCAGTCTATGAGCTGCTGTCGTGATGCTAGAGT
AAGAAGTTCGCCAGTGAGTAGTTTCCGAAGAGTTGTGGCCATTGCTACTGGCATCGTGGTATCACGCTCG
TCGTTCGGTATGGCTTCGTTCAACTCTGGTTCCCAGCGGTCAAGCCGGGTCACATGATCACCCATATTAT
GAAGAAATGCAGTCAGCTCCTTAGGGCCTCCGATCGTTGTCAGAAGTAAGTTGGCCGCGGTGTTGTCGCT
CATGGTAATGGCAGCACTACACAATTCTCTTACCGTCATGCCATCCGTAAGATGCTTTTCCGTGACCGGC
GAGTACTCAACCAAGTCGTTTTGTGAGTAGTGTATACGGCGACCAAGCTGCTCTTGCCCGGCGTCTATAC
GGGACAACACCGCGCCACATAGCAGTACTTTGAAAGTGCTCATCATCGGGAATCGTTCTTCGGGGCGGAA
AGACTCAAGGATCTTGCCGCTATTGAGATCCAGTTCGATATAGCCCACTCTTGCACCCAGTTGATCTTCA
GCATCTTTTACTTTCACCAGCGTTTCGGGGTGTGCAAAAACAGGCAAGCAAAATGCCGCAAAGAAGGGAA
TGAGTGCGACACGAAAATGTTGGATGCTCATACTCGTCCTTTTTCAATATTATTGAAGCATTTATCAGGG
TTACTAGTACGTCTCTCAAGGATAAGTAAGTAATATTAAGGTACGGGAGGTATTGGACAGGCCGCAATAA
AATATCTTTATTTTCATTACATCTGTGTGTTGGTTTTTTGTGTGAATCGATAGTACTAACATACGCTCTC
CATCAAAACAAAACGAAACAAAACAAACTAGCAAAATAGGCTGTCCCCAGTGCAAGTGCAGGTGCCAGAA
CATTTCTCT
Features (pLannotate 1.2.2; 9 found; start..end, strand, type, name):
    557..2209    +  CDS            luciferase: firefly luciferase synthetic luc2 version of the luciferase gene
   2253..2374    -  polyA_signal   SV40 poly(A) signal: SV40 polyadenylation signal
   2397..2465    -  CDS            large T antigen (fragment): large T antigen from SV40 (simian virus 40)
   2481..2613    +  CDS            TcR (fragment): tetracycline efflux protein; tet; confers resistance to tetracycline
   2793..3381    -  rep_origin     ori: high-copy-number ColE1/pMB1/pBR322/pUC origin of replication
   3581..4441    -  CDS            AmpR: β-lactamase confers resistance to ampicillin, carbenicillin, and related antibiotics
   4442..4483    -  promoter       AmpR promoter (fragment): bla
   4546..4594    +  polyA_signal   poly(A) signal: synthetic polyadenylation signal
   4608..4699    +  misc_feature   pause site: RNA polymerase II transcriptional pause signal from the human α2 globin gene
