[The description below was written by a language model from this plasmid's Addgene catalogue record and pLannotate feature annotations shown in this document.]
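Description:
pGL410_Ins2500 is a mammalian promoter-reporter plasmid built on Promega's promoterless pGL4.10[luc2] backbone, in which a 495 bp fragment of the mouse insulin 2 (Ins2) gene promoter has been cloned between the SacI and HindIII sites, both of which remain intact. The complete plasmid is 4,699 bp. It is propagated in E. coli through a high-copy ColE1/pUC-type origin and selected with ampicillin via the β-lactamase (AmpR) gene. The plasmid carries no mammalian selection marker in the annotated features, so it is suited to transient transfection.

The Ins2 promoter fragment is not annotated in the feature table, but it would occupy the unannotated region immediately upstream of the luc2 coding sequence, a synthetic version of the firefly luciferase gene. Transcripts are terminated by an SV40 polyadenylation signal downstream of luc2. The short large T antigen and tetracycline-resistance fragments flagged nearby are partial matches, most likely to residual backbone sequence, rather than functional genes. Upstream of the cloning region, a synthetic poly(A) signal and an RNA polymerase II transcriptional pause site from the human α2 globin gene block read-through transcription originating in the backbone. This keeps background luciferase signal low, so the measured activity reflects the inserted promoter.

Because luciferase output depends on the Ins2 promoter, the construct serves as a quantitative readout of insulin gene promoter activity in transfected cells. The associated publication concerns regulation of insulin gene expression by DNA methylation, which suggests use in assays testing how promoter methylation or cell type affects Ins2 transcription.
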