Addgene plasmid #49058: pGL410_Ins2500
Purpose: Expresses luciferase under control of mouse insulin 2 gene promoter
Depositing lab: Kevin Ferreri. Depositing organization: Beckman Research Institute of the City of Hope. Publication: Insulin gene expression is regulated by DNA methylation. Kuroda A, Rauch TA, Todorov I, Ku HT, Al-Abdullah IH, Kandeel F, Mullen Y, Pfeifer GP, Ferreri K. PLoS One. 2009 Sep 9;4(9):e6953. doi: 10.1371/journal.pone.0006953. PubMed 19742322.
Backbone
  Vector backbone: pGL4.10[luc2]
  Backbone manufacturer: Promega
  Backbone size w/o insert (bp): 4242
  Total vector size (bp): 4699
  Vector type: Mammalian Expression
Growth in bacteria
  Bacterial resistance: Ampicillin, 100 μg/mL
  Growth temperature: 37°C
  Growth strain: DH5alpha
  Copy number: Unknown
Gene/Insert
  Gene/Insert name: mouse Ins2 promoter
  Species: M. musculus (mouse)
  Insert size (bp): 495
  Entrez Gene: Ins2 (a.k.a. Ins-2, InsII, Mody, Mody4)
  Promoter: Ins2 promoter
  Cloning method: Restriction Enzyme; 5′ cloning site SacI (not destroyed); 3′ cloning site HindIII (not destroyed)
  Sequencing primers: 5′ RVprimer3; 3′ RVprimer4
Terms and licenses: Academic/Nonprofit Terms; Industry Terms: Not Available to Industry
How to cite: pGL410_Ins2500 was a gift from Kevin Ferreri (Addgene plasmid # 49058 ; http://n2t.net/addgene:49058 ; RRID:Addgene_49058)
