>Addgene plasmid #49058 | pGL410_Ins2500 | addgene partial sequence | sequence record 72990 | RVprimer3 5'-CTAGCAAAATAGGCTGTCCC-3'
TTTCTCTGGCCTAACTGGCCGGTACCTGAGCTCGGACCATTAAGTGCCTTGCTGCCTGAATTCTGCTTTC
CTTCTACCTCTGAGAGAGAGCTGGGGACTCGGCTGAGTTAAGAACCCAGCTATCAATTGGAACTGTGAAA
CAGTCCAAGGGACAAAGATACTAGGTCCCCAACTGCAACTTCCTGGGGAATGATGTGGAAAAATGCTCAG
CCAAGGACAAAGAAAGCATCACCCACTCTGGAACAATGTCCCCTGCTGTGAACTGGTTCATCAGGCCATC
AGGGCCCCTTGTTAAGACTCTAATTACCCTAGGACTAAGTAGAGGTGTTGACGTCCAATGAGCGCTTTCT
GCAGACCTAGCACCAGGGAAGTGTTTGGAAACTGCAGCTTCAGCCCCTCTGGCCATCTGCTGACCTACCC
CACCTGGAGCCCTTAATGGGTCAAACAGCAAAGTCCAGGGGGCAGAGAGGAGGTGCTTTGGTCTATAAAG
GTAGTGGGGACCCAGTAACCACCAGCCCTAAGTGATCCAAGCTTGGCAATCCGGTACTGTTGGTAAAGCC
ACCATGGAAGATGCCAAAAACATTAAGAAGGGCCCAGCGCCATTCTACCCACTCGAAGACGGGACCGCCG
GCGAGCAGCTGCACAAAGCCATGAAGCGCTACGCCCTGGTGCCCGGCACCATCGCCTTTACCGACGCACA
TATCGAGGTGGACATTACCTACGCCGAGTACTTCGAGATGAGCGTTCGGCTGGCAGAAGCTATGAAGCGC
TATGGGCTGAATACAAACCATCGGATCGTGGTGTGCAGCGAGAATAGCTTGCAGTTCTTCATGCCCGTGT
TGGGTGCCCTGTTCATCGGTGTGGCTGTGGCCCCAGCTAACGACATCTACAACGAGCGCGAGCTGCTGAA
CAGCATGGGCATCAGCCAGCCCACCGTCGTATTCGTGAGCAAGAAAGGGCTGCAAAAGATCCTCAACGTG
CAAAAGAAGCTACCGATCATAC
